Addgene plasmid #100761: pGEX4T-1-Nix-S212D
Purpose: Bacterial expression of GST fused Nix-S212D protein
Depositing lab: Joseph Gordon. Depositing organization: University of Manitoba.
Backbone
  Vector backbone: pGEX
  Backbone manufacturer: GE Healthcare Life Sciences
  Backbone size w/o insert (bp): 4900
  Vector type: Bacterial Expression
  Selectable markers: Plasmid confers resistance to 100 _g/ml ampicillin
Growth in bacteria
  Bacterial resistance: Ampicillin, 100 μg/mL
  Growth temperature: 30°C
  Growth strain: DH5alpha
  Copy number: High Copy
Gene/Insert
  Gene/Insert name: GST-Nix-S212D
  Species: H. sapiens (human)
  Insert size (bp): 660
  Mutation: S212D
  Entrez Gene: BNIP3L (a.k.a. BNIP3a, NIP3L, NIX)
  Promoter: tac
  Tag / fusion protein: GST (N terminal on backbone)
  Cloning method: Restriction Enzyme; 5′ cloning site EcoRI (not destroyed); 3′ cloning site XhoI (not destroyed)
  Sequencing primers: 5′ pGEX 5'; 3′ pGEX 3'
Terms and licenses: Academic/Nonprofit Terms; Industry Terms: Not Available to Industry
Depositor comments: Use E. coli LB21 for expression
How to cite: pGEX4T-1-Nix-S212D was a gift from Joseph Gordon (Addgene plasmid # 100761 ; http://n2t.net/addgene:100761 ; RRID:Addgene_100761)
