[The description below was written by a language model from this plasmid's Addgene catalogue record and pLannotate feature annotations shown in this document.]
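Description:
pGEX4T-1-Nix-S212D is a bacterial expression plasmid built on the pGEX backbone for producing human Nix (BNIP3L) carrying the S212D substitution as a glutathione S-transferase fusion in E. coli. The sequenced record is 5,620 nt, consistent with the roughly 4.9 kb backbone plus a 660 bp insert. The plasmid replicates from a high-copy ColE1/pMB1-type origin and is selected with ampicillin through the β-lactamase (AmpR) gene and its own promoter. Short fragments of bom, rop and yciV, and a lac promoter/lacZα segment downstream of lacI, are annotated as well; these are backbone remnants rather than functional parts of the expression design.

The expression cassette consists of the tac promoter, a strong trp/lac hybrid, followed by a lac operator, the Schistosoma japonicum GST coding sequence, and then the BNIP3L open reading frame cloned between EcoRI and XhoI sites, both of which are retained. GST therefore sits at the N terminus of Nix. A plasmid-borne lacI gene with its own promoter supplies lac repressor, which binds the operator and keeps transcription low until it is relieved by IPTG, giving inducible expression independent of the host's repressor level. The GST moiety allows affinity capture of the fusion on glutathione resin. Replacing serine with aspartate is a change commonly used to mimic phosphorylation, although the record does not state the rationale for S212D. The stated purpose is simply bacterial production of GST-Nix-S212D protein. DH5alpha is listed for propagation, and the depositor recommends a separate E. coli strain for expression.
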