Features (pLannotate 1.2.2; 17 found; start..end, strand, type, name):
     13..601     +  rep_origin     ori: high-copy-number ColE1/pMB1/pBR322/pUC origin of replication
    787..838     -  misc_feature   bom (fragment): basis of mobility region from pBR322
    845..922     +  promoter       lacI promoter: lacI
    923..2005    +  CDS            lacI: lac repressor; lacI; The lac repressor binds to the lac operator to inhibit transcription in E. coli. This inhibition can be relieved by adding lactose or isopropyl-β-D-thiogalactopyranoside (IPTG).
   2018..2039    +  protein_bind   CAP binding site: CAP binding activates transcription in the presence of cAMP. E. coli catabolite activator protein
   2054..2084    +  promoter       lac promoter: promoter for the E. coli lac operon
   2092..2108    +  protein_bind   lac operator: The lac repressor binds to the lac operator to inhibit transcription in E. coli. This inhibition can be relieved by adding lactose or isopropyl-β-D-thiogalactopyranoside (IPTG). lac repressor encoded by lacI
   2128..2301    +  CDS            lacZα: LacZα fragment of β-galactosidase; lacZ fragment
   2565..2681    -  CDS            yciV (fragment): RNAAM_ECOLI - Also known as trpH From Escherichia coli (strain K12).
   2757..2785    +  promoter       tac promoter: strong E. coli promoter; hybrid between the trp and lac UV5 promoters
   2793..2809    +  protein_bind   lac operator: The lac repressor binds to the lac operator to inhibit transcription in E. coli. This inhibition can be relieved by adding lactose or isopropyl-β-D-thiogalactopyranoside (IPTG). lac repressor encoded by lacI
   2832..3485    +  CDS            GST26_SCHJA: Experimental evidence at protein level: Swiss-Prot protein existence level 1. GST isoenzymes appear to play a central role in the parasite detoxification system. Other functions are also suspected including a role in increasing the solubility of haematin in the parasite gut. From Schistosoma japonicum (Blood fluke).
   3519..4175    +  CDS            BNIP3L: BNI3L_HUMAN - Also known as BNIP3A, BNIP3H, NIX. Experimental evidence at protein level: Swiss-Prot protein existence level 1. Induces apoptosis. Interacts with viral and cellular anti- apoptosis proteins. Can overcome the suppressors BCL-2 and BCL-XL, although high levels of BCL-XL expression will inhibit apoptosis. Inhibits apoptosis induced by BNIP3. Involved in mitochondrial quality control via its interaction with SPATA18/MIEAP: in response to mitochondrial damage, participates in mitochondrial protein catabolic process (also named MALM) leading to the degradation of damaged proteins insi
   4211..4250    +  CDS            rop (fragment): Rop protein, which maintains plasmids at low copy number; rop
   4352..4392    +  misc_feature   bom (fragment): basis of mobility region from pBR322
   4497..4601    +  promoter       AmpR promoter: bla
   4602..5462    +  CDS            AmpR: β-lactamase; bla; confers resistance to ampicillin, carbenicillin, and related antibiotics
>Addgene plasmid #100761 | pGEX4T-1-Nix-S212D | addgene full sequence | sequence record 193051 | Addgene NGS Result
CAAAGGATCTTCTTGAGATCCTTTTTTTCTGCGCGTAATCTGCTGCTTGCAAACAAAAAAACCACCGCTA
CCAGCGGTGGTTTGTTTGCCGGATCAAGAGCTACCAACTCTTTTTCCGAAGGTAACTGGCTTCAGCAGAG
CGCAGATACCAAATACTGTCCTTCTAGTGTAGCCGTAGTTAGGCCACCACTTCAAGAACTCTGTAGCACC
GCCTACATACCTCGCTCTGCTAATCCTGTTACCAGTGGCTGCTGCCAGTGGCGATAAGTCGTGTCTTACC
GGGTTGGACTCAAGACGATAGTTACCGGATAAGGCGCAGCGGTCGGGCTGAACGGGGGGTTCGTGCACAC
AGCCCAGCTTGGAGCGAACGACCTACACCGAACTGAGATACCTACAGCGTGAGCTATGAGAAAGCGCCAC
GCTTCCCGAAGGGAGAAAGGCGGACAGGTATCCGGTAAGCGGCAGGGTCGGAACAGGAGAGCGCACGAGG
GAGCTTCCAGGGGGAAACGCCTGGTATCTTTATAGTCCTGTCGGGTTTCGCCACCTCTGACTTGAGCGTC
GATTTTTGTGATGCTCGTCAGGGGGGCGGAGCCTATGGAAAAACGCCAGCAACGCGGCCTTTTTACGGTT
CCTGGCCTTTTGCTGGCCTTTTGCTCACATGTTCTTTCCTGCGTTATCCCCTGATTCTGTGGATAACCGT
ATTACCGCCTTTGAGTGAGCTGATACCGCTCGCCGCAGCCGAACGACCGAGCGCAGCGAGTCAGTGAGCG
AGGAAGCGGAAGAGCGCCTGATGCGGTATTTTCTCCTTACGCATCTGTGCGGTATTTCACACCGCATAAA
TTCCGACACCATCGAATGGCGCAAAACCTTTCGCGGTATGGCATGATAGCGCCCGGAAGAGAGTCAATTC
AGGGTGGTGAATGTGAAACCAGTAACGTTATACGATGTCGCAGAGTATGCCGGTGTCTCTTATCAGACCG
TTTCCCGCGTGGTGAACCAGGCCAGCCACGTTTCTGCGAAAACGCGGGAAAAAGTGGAAGCGGCGATGGC
GGAGCTGAATTACATTCCCAACCGCGTGGCACAACAACTGGCGGGCAAACAGTCGTTGCTGATTGGCGTT
GCCACCTCCAGTCTGGCCCTGCACGCGCCGTCGCAAATTGTCGCGGCGATTAAATCTCGCGCCGATCAAC
TGGGTGCCAGCGTGGTGGTGTCGATGGTAGAACGAAGCGGCGTCGAAGCCTGTAAAGCGGCGGTGCACAA
TCTTCTCGCGCAACGCGTCAGTGGGCTGATCATTAACTATCCGCTGGATGACCAGGATGCCATTGCTGTG
GAAGCTGCCTGCACTAATGTTCCGGCGTTATTTCTTGATGTCTCTGACCAGACACCCATCAACAGTATTA
TTTTCTCCCATGAAGACGGTACGCGACTGGGCGTGGAGCATCTGGTCGCATTGGGTCACCAGCAAATCGC
GCTGTTAGCGGGCCCATTAAGTTCTGTCTCGGCGCGTCTGCGTCTGGCTGGCTGGCATAAATATCTCACT
CGCAATCAAATTCAGCCGATAGCGGAACGGGAAGGCGACTGGAGTGCCATGTCCGGTTTTCAACAAACCA
TGCAAATGCTGAATGAGGGCATCGTTCCCACTGCGATGCTGGTTGCCAACGATCAGATGGCGCTGGGCGC
AATGCGCGCCATTACCGAGTCCGGGCTGCGCGTTGGTGCGGATATCTCGGTAGTGGGATACGACGATACC
GAAGACAGCTCATGTTATATCCCGCCGTTAACCACCATCAAACAGGATTTTCGCCTGCTGGGGCAAACCA
GCGTGGACCGCTTGCTGCAACTCTCTCAGGGCCAGGCGGTGAAGGGCAATCAGCTGTTGCCCGTCTCACT
GGTGAAAAGAAAAACCACCCTGGCGCCCAATACGCAAACCGCCTCTCCCCGCGCGTTGGCCGATTCATTA
ATGCAGCTGGCACGACAGGTTTCCCGACTGGAAAGCGGGCAGTGAGCGCAACGCAATTAATGTAAGTTAG
CTCACTCATTAGGCACCCCAGGCTTTACACTTTATGCTTCCGGCTCGTATGTTGTGTGGAATTGTGAGCG
GATAACAATTTCACACAGGAAACAGCTATGACCATGATTACGGATTCACTGGCCGTCGTTTTACAACGTC
GTGACTGGGAAAACCCTGGCGTTACCCAACTTAATCGCCTTGCAGCACATCCCCCTTTCGCCAGCTGGCG
TAATAGCGAAGAGGCCCGCACCGATCGCCCTTCCCAACAGTTGCGCAGCCTGAATGGCGAATGGCGCTTT
GCCTGGTTTCCGGCACCAGAAGCGGTGCCGGAAAGCTGGCTGGAGTGCGATCTTCCTGAGGCCGATACTG
TCGTCGTCCCCTCAAACTGGCAGATGCACGGTTACGATGCGCCCATCTACACCAACGTGACCTATCCCAT
TACGGTCAATCCGCCGTTTGTTCCCACGGAGAATCCGACGGGTTGTTACTCGCTCACATTTAATGTTGAT
GAAAGCTGGCTACAGGAAGGCCAGACGCGAATTATTTTTGATGGCGTTGGAATTAGCTTATCGACTGCAC
GGTGCACCAATGCTTCTGGCGTCAGGCAGCCATCGGAAGCTGTGGTATGGCTGTGCAGGTCGTAAATCAC
TGCATAATTCGTGTCGCTCAAGGCGCACTCCCGTTCTGGATAATGTTTTTTGCGCCGACATCATAACGGT
TCTGGCAAATATTCTGAAATGAGCTGTTGACAATTAATCATCGGCTCGTATAATGTGTGGAATTGTGAGC
GGATAACAATTTCACACAGGAAACAGTATTCATGTCCCCTATACTAGGTTATTGGAAAATTAAGGGCCTT
GTGCAACCCACTCGACTTCTTTTGGAATATCTTGAAGAAAAATATGAAGAGCATTTGTATGAGCGCGATG
AAGGTGATAAATGGCGAAACAAAAAGTTTGAATTGGGTTTGGAGTTTCCCAATCTTCCTTATTATATTGA
TGGTGATGTTAAATTAACACAGTCTATGGCCATCATACGTTATATAGCTGACAAGCACAACATGTTGGGT
GGTTGTCCAAAAGAGCGTGCAGAGATTTCAATGCTTGAAGGAGCGGTTTTGGATATTAGATACGGTGTTT
CGAGAATTGCATATAGTAAAGACTTTGAAACTCTCAAAGTTGATTTTCTTAGCAAGCTACCTGAAATGCT
GAAAATGTTCGAAGATCGTTTATGTCATAAAACATATTTAAATGGTGATCATGTAACCCATCCTGACTTC
ATGTTGTATGACGCTCTTGATGTTGTTTTATACATGGACCCAATGTGCCTGGATGCGTTCCCAAAATTAG
TTTGTTTTAAAAAACGTATTGAAGCTATCCCACAAATTGATAAGTACTTGAAATCCAGCAAGTATATAGC
ATGGCCTTTGCAGGGCTGGCAAGCCACGTTTGGTGGTGGCGACCATCCTCCAAAATCGGATCTGGTTCCG
CGTGGATCCCCGGAATTCATGTCGTCCCACCTAGTCGAGCCGCCGCCGCCCCTGCACAACAACAACAACA
ACTGCGAGGAAAATGAGCAGTCTCTGCCCCCGCCGGCCGGCCTCAACAGTTCCTGGGTGGAGCTACCCAT
GAACAGCAGCAATGGCAATGATAATGGCAATGGGAAAAATGGGGGGCTGGAACACGTACCATCCTCATCC
TCCATCCACAATGGAGACATGGAGAAGATTCTTTTGGATGCACAACATGAATCAGGACAGAGTAGTTCCA
GAGGCAGTTCTCACTGTGACAGCCCTTCGCCACAAGAAGATGGGCAGATCATGTTTGATGTGGAAATGCA
CACCAGCAGGGACCATAGCTCTCAGTCAGAAGAAGAAGTTGTAGAAGGAGAGAAGGAAGTCGAGGCTTTG
AAGAAAAGTGCGGACTGGGTATCAGACTGGTCCAGTAGACCCGAAAACATTCCACCCAAGGAGTTCCACT
TCAGACACCCTAAACGTTCTGTGTCTTTAAGCATGAGGAAAAGTGGAGCCATGAAGAAAGGGGGTATTTT
CTCCGCAGAATTTCTGAAGGTGTTCATTCCATCTCTCTTCCTTTCTCATGTTTTGGCTTTGGGGCTAGGC
ATCTATATTGGAAAGCGACTGGACACACCCTCTGCCAGCACCTACTGACTCGAGCGGCCGCATCGTGACT
GACTGACGATCTGCCTCGCGCGTTTCGGTGATGACGGTGAAAACCTCTGACACATGCAGCTCCCGGAGAC
GGTCACAGCTTGTCTGTAAGCGGATGCCGGGAGCAGACAAGCCCGTCAGGGCGCGTCAGCGGGTGTTGGC
GGGTGTCGGGGCGCAGCCATGACCCAGTCACGTAGCGATAGCGGAGTGTATAATTCTTGAAGACGAAAGG
GCCTCGTGATACGCCTATTTTTATAGGTTAATGTCATGATAATAATGGTTTCTTAGACGTCAGGTGGCAC
TTTTCGGGGAAATGTGCGCGGAACCCCTATTTGTTTATTTTTCTAAATACATTCAAATATGTATCCGCTC
ATGAGACAATAACCCTGATAAATGCTTCAATAATATTGAAAAAGGAAGAGTATGAGTATTCAACATTTCC
GTGTCGCCCTTATTCCCTTTTTTGCGGCATTTTGCCTTCCTGTTTTTGCTCACCCAGAAACGCTGGTGAA
AGTAAAAGATGCTGAAGATCAGTTGGGTGCACGAGTGGGTTACATCGAACTGGATCTCAACAGCGGTAAG
ATCCTTGAGAGTTTTCGCCCCGAAGAACGTTTTCCAATGATGAGCACTTTTAAAGTTCTGCTATGTGGCG
CGGTATTATCCCGTGTTGACGCCGGGCAAGAGCAACTCGGTCGCCGCATACACTATTCTCAGAATGACTT
GGTTGAGTACTCACCAGTCACAGAAAAGCATCTTACGGATGGCATGACAGTAAGAGAATTATGCAGTGCT
GCCATAACCATGAGTGATAACACTGCGGCCAACTTACTTCTGACAACGATCGGAGGACCGAAGGAGCTAA
CCGCTTTTTTGCACAACATGGGGGATCATGTAACTCGCCTTGATCGTTGGGAACCGGAGCTGAATGAAGC
CATACCAAACGACGAGCGTGACACCACGATGCCTGCAGCAATGGCAACAACGTTGCGCAAACTATTAACT
GGCGAACTACTTACTCTAGCTTCCCGGCAACAATTAATAGACTGGATGGAGGCGGATAAAGTTGCAGGAC
CACTTCTGCGCTCGGCCCTTCCGGCTGGCTGGTTTATTGCTGATAAATCTGGAGCCGGTGAGCGTGGGTC
TCGCGGTATCATTGCAGCACTGGGGCCAGATGGTAAGCCCTCCCGTATCGTAGTTATCTACACGACGGGG
AGTCAGGCAACTATGGATGAACGAAATAGACAGATCGCTGAGATAGGTGCCTCACTGATTAAGCATTGGT
AACTGTCAGACCAAGTTTACTCATATATACTTTAGATTGATTTAAAACTTCATTTTTAATTTAAAAGGAT
CTAGGTGAAGATCCTTTTTGATAATCTCATGACCAAAATCCCTTAACGTGAGTTTTCGTTCCACTGAGCG
TCAGACCCCGTAGAAAAGAT
