>Addgene plasmid #100761 | pGEX4T-1-Nix-S212D | depositor partial sequence | sequence record 189453 | Human Nix with S212D
ATGTCGTCCCACCTAGTCGAGCCGCCGCCGCCCCTGCACAACAACAACAACAACTGCGAGGAAAATGAGC
AGTCTCTGCCCCCGCCGGCCGGCCTCAACAGTTCCTGGGTGGAGCTACCCATGAACAGCAGCAATGGCAA
TGATAATGGCAATGGGAAAAATGGGGGGCTGGAACACGTACCATCCTCATCCTCCATCCACAATGGAGAC
ATGGAGAAGATTCTTTTGGATGCACAACATGAATCAGGACAGAGTAGTTCCAGAGGCAGTTCTCACTGTG
ACAGCCCTTCGCCACAAGAAGATGGGCAGATCATGTTTGATGTGGAAATGCACACCAGCAGGGACCATAG
CTCTCAGTCAGAAGAAGAAGTTGTAGAAGGAGAGAAGGAAGTCGAGGCTTTGAAGAAAAGTGCGGACTGG
GTATCAGACTGGTCCAGTAGACCCGAAAACATTCCACCCAAGGAGTTCCACTTCAGACACCCTAAACGTT
CTGTGTCTTTAAGCATGAGGAAAAGTGGAGCCATGAAGAAAGGGGGTATTTTCTCCGCAGAATTTCTGAA
GGTGTTCATTCCATCTCTCTTCCTTTCTCATGTTTTGGCTTTGGGGCTAGGCATCTATATTGGAAAGCGA
CTGGACACACCCTCTGCCAGCACCTACTGA
